>Addgene plasmid #172636 | pLVX-2xFLAG-2xSTREP-CCND1(P287L)-IRES-mCherry | addgene full sequence | sequence record 340185 | Addgene NGS Result
TGGAAGGGCTAATTCACTCCCAAAGAAGACAAGATATCCTTGATCTGTGGATCTACCACACACAAGGCTA
CTTCCCTGATTAGCAGAACTACACACCAGGGCCAGGGGTCAGATATCCACTGACCTTTGGATGGTGCTAC
AAGCTAGTACCAGTTGAGCCAGATAAGGTAGAAGAGGCCAATAAAGGAGAGAACACCAGCTTGTTACACC
CTGTGAGCCTGCATGGGATGGATGACCCGGAGAGAGAAGTGTTAGAGTGGAGGTTTGACAGCCGCCTAGC
ATTTCATCACGTGGCCCGAGAGCTGCATCCGGAGTACTTCAAGAACTGCTGATATCGAGCTTGCTACAAG
GGACTTTCCGCTGGGGACTTTCCAGGGAGGCGTGGCCTGGGCGGGACTGGGGAGTGGCGAGCCCTCAGAT
CCTGCATATAAGCAGCTGCTTTTTGCCTGTACTGGGTCTCTCTGGTTAGACCAGATCTGAGCCTGGGAGC
TCTCTGGCTAACTAGGGAACCCACTGCTTAAGCCTCAATAAAGCTTGCCTTGAGTGCTTCAAGTAGTGTG
TGCCCGTCTGTTGTGTGACTCTGGTAACTAGAGATCCCTCAGACCCTTTTAGTCAGTGTGGAAAATCTCT
AGCAGTGGCGCCCGAACAGGGACTTGAAAGCGAAAGGGAAACCAGAGGAGCTCTCTCGACGCAGGACTCG
GCTTGCTGAAGCGCGCACGGCAAGAGGCGAGGGGCGGCGACTGGTGAGTACGCCAAAAATTTTGACTAGC
GGAGGCTAGAAGGAGAGAGATGGGTGCGAGAGCGTCAGTATTAAGCGGGGGAGAATTAGATCGCGATGGG
AAAAAATTCGGTTAAGGCCAGGGGGAAAGAAAAAATATAAATTAAAACATATAGTATGGGCAAGCAGGGA
GCTAGAACGATTCGCAGTTAATCCTGGCCTGTTAGAAACATCAGAAGGCTGTAGACAAATACTGGGACAG
CTACAACCATCCCTTCAGACAGGATCAGAAGAACTTAGATCATTATATAATACAGTAGCAACCCTCTATT
GTGTGCATCAAAGGATAGAGATAAAAGACACCAAGGAAGCTTTAGACAAGATAGAGGAAGAGCAAAACAA
AAGTAAGACCACCGCACAGCAAGCGGCCGGCCGCTGATCTTCAGACCTGGAGGAGGAGATATGAGGGACA
ATTGGAGAAGTGAATTATATAAATATAAAGTAGTAAAAATTGAACCATTAGGAGTAGCACCCACCAAGGC
AAAGAGAAGAGTGGTGCAGAGAGAAAAAAGAGCAGTGGGAATAGGAGCTTTGTTCCTTGGGTTCTTGGGA
GCAGCAGGAAGCACTATGGGCGCAGCGTCAATGACGCTGACGGTACAGGCCAGACAATTATTGTCTGGTA
TAGTGCAGCAGCAGAACAATTTGCTGAGGGCTATTGAGGCGCAACAGCATCTGTTGCAACTCACAGTCTG
GGGCATCAAGCAGCTCCAGGCAAGAATCCTGGCTGTGGAAAGATACCTAAAGGATCAACAGCTCCTGGGG
ATTTGGGGTTGCTCTGGAAAACTCATTTGCACCACTGCTGTGCCTTGGAATGCTAGTTGGAGTAATAAAT
CTCTGGAACAGATTTGGAATCACACGACCTGGATGGAGTGGGACAGAGAAATTAACAATTACACAAGCTT
AATACACTCCTTAATTGAAGAATCGCAAAACCAGCAAGAAAAGAATGAACAAGAATTATTGGAATTAGAT
AAATGGGCAAGTTTGTGGAATTGGTTTAACATAACAAATTGGCTGTGGTATATAAAATTATTCATAATGA
TAGTAGGAGGCTTGGTAGGTTTAAGAATAGTTTTTGCTGTACTTTCTATAGTGAATAGAGTTAGGCAGGG
ATATTCACCATTATCGTTTCAGACCCACCTCCCAACCCCGAGGGGACCCGACAGGCCCGAAGGAATAGAA
GAAGAAGGTGGAGAGAGAGACAGAGACAGATCCATTCGATTAGTGAACGGATCTCGACGGTATCGCCTTT
AAAAGAAAAGGGGGGATTGGGGGGTACAGTGCAGGGGAAAGAATAGTAGACATAATAGCAACAGACATAC
AAACTAAAGAATTACAAAAACAAATTACAAAAATTCAAAATTTTCGGGTTTATTACAGGGACAGCAGAGA
TCCAGTTTATCGATAAGCTTGGGAGTTCCGCGTTACATAACTTACGGTAAATGGCCCGCCTGGCTGACCG
CCCAACGACCCCCGCCCATTGACGTCAATAATGACGTATGTTCCCATAGTAACGCCAATAGGGACTTTCC
ATTGACGTCAATGGGTGGAGTATTTACGGTAAACTGCCCACTTGGCAGTACATCAAGTGTATCATATGCC
AAGTACGCCCCCTATTGACGTCAATGACGGTAAATGGCCCGCCTGGCATTATGCCCAGTACATGACCTTA
TGGGACTTTCCTACTTGGCAGTACATCTACGTATTAGTCATCGCTATTACCATGGTGATGCGGTTTTGGC
AGTACATCAATGGGCGTGGATAGCGGTTTGACTCACGGGGATTTCCAAGTCTCCACCCCATTGACGTCAA
TGGGAGTTTGTTTTGGCACCAAAATCAACGGGACTTTCCAAAATGTCGTAACAACTCCGCCCCATTGACG
CAAATGGGCGGTAGGCGTGTACGGTGGGAGGTCTATATAAGCAGAGCTCGTTTAGTGAACCGTCAGATCG
CCTGGAGACGCCATCCACGCTGTTTTGACCTCCATAGAAGACACCGACTCTACTAGAGGATCTATTTCCG
GTGAATTCAGCATGGACTACAAGGACGACGATGACAAGGTACCAGGATCTGGGGATTATAAAGATGATGA
TGATAAAGGGTCGGCCGCCAGCTGGAGCCACCCTCAGTTCGAGAAGGGAGGAGGAAGCGGCGGAGGCAGC
GGAGGAGGAAGCTGGAGCCACCCGCAGTTCGAGAAAGGAGCTGGATCCAGCAGCGAACACCAGCTCCTGT
GCTGCGAAGTGGAAACCATCCGCCGCGCGTACCCCGATGCCAACCTCCTCAACGACCGGGTGCTGCGGGC
CATGCTGAAGGCGGAGGAGACCTGCGCGCCCTCGGTGTCCTACTTCAAATGTGTGCAGAAGGAGGTCCTG
CCGTCCATGCGGAAGATCGTCGCCACCTGGATGCTGGAGGTCTGCGAGGAACAGAAGTGCGAGGAGGAGG
TCTTCCCGCTGGCCATGAACTACCTGGACCGCTTCCTGTCGCTGGAGCCCGTGAAAAAGAGCCGCCTGCA
GCTGCTGGGGGCCACTTGCATGTTCGTGGCCTCTAAGATGAAGGAGACCATCCCCCTGACGGCCGAGAAG
CTGTGCATCTACACCGACAACTCCATCCGGCCCGAGGAGCTGCTGCAAATGGAGCTGCTCCTGGTGAACA
AGCTCAAGTGGAACCTGGCCGCAATGACCCCGCACGATTTCATTGAACACTTCCTCTCCAAAATGCCAGA
GGCGGAGGAGAACAAACAGATCATCCGCAAACACGCGCAGACCTTCGTTGCCCTCTGTGCCACAGATGTG
AAGTTCATTTCCAATCCGCCCTCCATGGTGGCAGCGGGGAGCGTGGTGGCCGCAGTGCAAGGCCTGAACC
TGAGGAGCCCCAACAACTTCCTGTCCTACTACCGCCTCACACGCTTCCTCTCCAGAGTGATCAAGTGTGA
CCCAGACTGCCTCCGGGCCTGCCAGGAGCAGATCGAAGCCCTGCTGGAGTCAAGCCTGCGCCAGGCCCAG
CAGAACATGGACCCCAAGGCCGCCGAGGAGGAGGAAGAGGAGGAGGAGGAGGTGGACCTGGCTTGCACAC
TCACCGACGTGCGGGACGTGGACATCTGACTCGAGACTAGTTCTAGAGCGGCCGCGGATCCCGCCCCTCT
CCCTCCCCCCCCCCTAACGTTACTGGCCGAAGCCGCTTGGAATAAGGCCGGTGTGCGTTTGTCTATATGT
TATTTTCCACCATATTGCCGTCTTTTGGCAATGTGAGGGCCCGGAAACCTGGCCCTGTCTTCTTGACGAG
CATTCCTAGGGGTCTTTCCCCTCTCGCCAAAGGAATGCAAGGTCTGTTGAATGTCGTGAAGGAAGCAGTT
CCTCTGGAAGCTTCTTGAAGACAAACAACGTCTGTAGCGACCCTTTGCAGGCAGCGGAACCCCCCACCTG
GCGACAGGTGCCTCTGCGGCCAAAAGCCACGTGTATAAGATACACCTGCAAAGGCGGCACAACCCCAGTG
CCACGTTGTGAGTTGGATAGTTGTGGAAAGAGTCAAATGGCTCACCTCAAGCGTATTCAACAAGGGGCTG
AAGGATGCCCAGAAGGTACCCCATTGTATGGGATCTGATCTGGGGCCTCGGTGCACATGCTTTACATGTG
TTTAGTCGAGGTTAAAAAACGTCTAGGCCCCCCGAACCACGGGGACGTGGTTTTCCTTTGAAAAACACGA
TGATAATATGGTGAGCAAGGGCGAGGAGGATAACATGGCCATCATCAAGGAGTTCATGCGCTTCAAGGTG
CACATGGAGGGCTCCGTGAACGGCCACGAGTTCGAGATCGAGGGCGAGGGCGAGGGCCGCCCCTACGAGG
GCACCCAGACCGCCAAGCTGAAGGTGACCAAGGGTGGCCCCCTGCCCTTCGCCTGGGACATCCTGTCCCC
TCAGTTCATGTACGGCTCCAAGGCCTACGTGAAGCACCCCGCCGACATCCCCGACTACTTGAAGCTGTCC
TTCCCCGAGGGCTTCAAGTGGGAGCGCGTGATGAACTTCGAGGACGGCGGCGTGGTGACCGTGACCCAGG
ACTCCTCCCTGCAGGACGGCGAGTTCATCTACAAGGTGAAGCTGCGCGGCACCAACTTCCCCTCCGACGG
CCCCGTAATGCAGAAGAAGACCATGGGCTGGGAGGCCTCCTCCGAGCGGATGTACCCCGAGGACGGCGCC
CTGAAGGGCGAGATCAAGCAGAGGCTGAAGCTGAAGGACGGCGGCCACTACGACGCTGAGGTCAAGACCA
CCTACAAGGCCAAGAAGCCCGTGCAGCTGCCCGGCGCCTACAACGTCAACATCAAGTTGGACATCACCTC
CCACAACGAGGACTACACCATCGTGGAACAGTACGAACGCGCCGAGGGCCGCCACTCCACCGGCGGCATG
GACGAGCTGTACAAGTGAACGCGTCTGGAACAATCAACCTCTGGATTACAAAATTTGTGAAAGATTGACT
GGTATTCTTAACTATGTTGCTCCTTTTACGCTATGTGGATACGCTGCTTTAATGCCTTTGTATCATGCTA
TTGCTTCCCGTATGGCTTTCATTTTCTCCTCCTTGTATAAATCCTGGTTGCTGTCTCTTTATGAGGAGTT
GTGGCCCGTTGTCAGGCAACGTGGCGTGGTGTGCACTGTGTTTGCTGACGCAACCCCCACTGGTTGGGGC
ATTGCCACCACCTGTCAGCTCCTTTCCGGGACTTTCGCTTTCCCCCTCCCTATTGCCACGGCGGAACTCA
TCGCCGCCTGCCTTGCCCGCTGCTGGACAGGGGCTCGGCTGTTGGGCACTGACAATTCCGTGGTGTTGTC
GGGGAAGCTGACGTCCTTTCCATGGCTGCTCGCCTGTGTTGCCACCTGGATTCTGCGCGGGACGTCCTTC
TGCTACGTCCCTTCGGCCCTCAATCCAGCGGACCTTCCTTCCCGCGGCCTGCTGCCGGCTCTGCGGCCTC
TTCCGCGTCTTCGCCTTCGCCCTCAGACGAGTCGGATCTCCCTTTGGGCCGCCTCCCCGCCTGGAATTAA
TTCTGCAGTCGAGACCTAGAAAAACATGGAGCAATCACAAGTAGCAATACAGCAGCTACCAATGCTGATT
GTGCCTGGCTAGAAGCACAAGAGGAGGAGGAGGTGGGTTTTCCAGTCACACCTCAGGTACCTTTAAGACC
AATGACTTACAAGGCAGCTGTAGATCTTAGCCACTTTTTAAAAGAAAAGAGGGGACTGGAAGGGCTAATT
CACTCCCAACGAAGACAAGATATCCTTGATCTGTGGATCTACCACACACAAGGCTACTTCCCTGATTAGC
AGAACTACACACCAGGGCCAGGGGTCAGATATCCACTGACCTTTGGATGGTGCTACAAGCTAGTACCAGT
TGAGCCAGATAAGGTAGAAGAGGCCAATAAAGGAGAGAACACCAGCTTGTTACACCCTGTGAGCCTGCAT
GGGATGGATGACCCGGAGAGAGAAGTGTTAGAGTGGAGGTTTGACAGCCGCCTAGCATTTCATCACGTGG
CCCGAGAGCTGCATCCGGAGTACTTCAAGAACTGCTGATATCGAGCTTGCTACAAGGGACTTTCCGCTGG
GGACTTTCCAGGGAGGCGTGGCCTGGGCGGGACTGGGGAGTGGCGAGCCCTCAGATCCTGCATATAAGCA
GCTGCTTTTTGCCTGTACTGGGTCTCTCTGGTTAGACCAGATCTGAGCCTGGGAGCTCTCTGGCTAACTA
GGGAACCCACTGCTTAAGCCTCAATAAAGCTTGCCTTGAGTGCTTCAAGTAGTGTGTGCCCGTCTGTTGT
GTGACTCTGGTAACTAGAGATCCCTCAGACCCTTTTAGTCAGTGTGGAAAATCTCTAGCAGTAGTAGTTC
ATGTCATCTTATTATTCAGTATTTATAACTTGCAAAGAAATGAATATCAGAGAGTGAGAGGCCTTGACAT
TGCTAGCGTTTACCGTCGACCTCTAGCTAGAGCTTGGCGTAATCATGGTCATAGCTGTTTCCTGTGTGAA
ATTGTTATCCGCTCACAATTCCACACAACATACGAGCCGGAAGCATAAAGTGTAAAGCCTGGGGTGCCTA
ATGAGTGAGCTAACTCACATTAATTGCGTTGCGCTCACTGCCCGCTTTCCAGTCGGGAAACCTGTCGTGC
CAGCTGCATTAATGAATCGGCCAACGCGCGGGGAGAGGCGGTTTGCGTATTGGGCGCTCTTCCGCTTCCT
CGCTCACTGACTCGCTGCGCTCGGTCGTTCGGCTGCGGCGAGCGGTATCAGCTCACTCAAAGGCGGTAAT
ACGGTTATCCACAGAATCAGGGGATAACGCAGGAAAGAACATGTGAGCAAAAGGCCAGCAAAAGGCCAGG
AACCGTAAAAAGGCCGCGTTGCTGGCGTTTTTCCATAGGCTCCGCCCCCCTGACGAGCATCACAAAAATC
GACGCTCAAGTCAGAGGTGGCGAAACCCGACAGGACTATAAAGATACCAGGCGTTTCCCCCTGGAAGCTC
CCTCGTGCGCTCTCCTGTTCCGACCCTGCCGCTTACCGGATACCTGTCCGCCTTTCTCCCTTCGGGAAGC
GTGGCGCTTTCTCATAGCTCACGCTGTAGGTATCTCAGTTCGGTGTAGGTCGTTCGCTCCAAGCTGGGCT
GTGTGCACGAACCCCCCGTTCAGCCCGACCGCTGCGCCTTATCCGGTAACTATCGTCTTGAGTCCAACCC
GGTAAGACACGACTTATCGCCACTGGCAGCAGCCACTGGTAACAGGATTAGCAGAGCGAGGTATGTAGGC
GGTGCTACAGAGTTCTTGAAGTGGTGGCCTAACTACGGCTACACTAGAAGAACAGTATTTGGTATCTGCG
CTCTGCTGAAGCCAGTTACCTTCGGAAAAAGAGTTGGTAGCTCTTGATCCGGCAAACAAACCACCGCTGG
TAGCGGTGGTTTTTTTGTTTGCAAGCAGCAGATTACGCGCAGAAAAAAAGGATCTCAAGAAGATCCTTTG
ATCTTTTCTACGGGGTCTGACGCTCAGTGGAACGAAAACTCACGTTAAGGGATTTTGGTCATGAGATTAT
CAAAAAGGATCTTCACCTAGATCCTTTTAAATTAAAAATGAAGTTTTAAATCAATCTAAAGTATATATGA
GTAAACTTGGTCTGACAGTTACCAATGCTTAATCAGTGAGGCACCTATCTCAGCGATCTGTCTATTTCGT
TCATCCATAGTTGCCTGACTCCCCGTCGTGTAGATAACTACGATACGGGAGGGCTTACCATCTGGCCCCA
GTGCTGCAATGATACCGCGAGACCCACGCTCACCGGCTCCAGATTTATCAGCAATAAACCAGCCAGCCGG
AAGGGCCGAGCGCAGAAGTGGTCCTGCAACTTTATCCGCCTCCATCCAGTCTATTAATTGTTGCCGGGAA
GCTAGAGTAAGTAGTTCGCCAGTTAATAGTTTGCGCAACGTTGTTGCCATTGCTACAGGCATCGTGGTGT
CACGCTCGTCGTTTGGTATGGCTTCATTCAGCTCCGGTTCCCAACGATCAAGGCGAGTTACATGATCCCC
CATGTTGTGCAAAAAAGCGGTTAGCTCCTTCGGTCCTCCGATCGTTGTCAGAAGTAAGTTGGCCGCAGTG
TTATCACTCATGGTTATGGCAGCACTGCATAATTCTCTTACTGTCATGCCATCCGTAAGATGCTTTTCTG
TGACTGGTGAGTACTCAACCAAGTCATTCTGAGAATAGTGTATGCGGCGACCGAGTTGCTCTTGCCCGGC
GTCAATACGGGATAATACCGCGCCACATAGCAGAACTTTAAAAGTGCTCATCATTGGAAAACGTTCTTCG
GGGCGAAAACTCTCAAGGATCTTACCGCTGTTGAGATCCAGTTCGATGTAACCCACTCGTGCACCCAACT
GATCTTCAGCATCTTTTACTTTCACCAGCGTTTCTGGGTGAGCAAAAACAGGAAGGCAAAATGCCGCAAA
AAAGGGAATAAGGGCGACACGGAAATGTTGAATACTCATACTCTTCCTTTTTCAATATTATTGAAGCATT
TATCAGGGTTATTGTCTCATGAGCGGATACATATTTGAATGTATTTAGAAAAATAAACAAATAGGGGTTC
CGCGCACATTTCCCCGAAAAGTGCCACCTGACGTCGACGGATCGGGAGATCAACTTGTTTATTGCAGCTT
ATAATGGTTACAAATAAAGCAATAGCATCACAAATTTCACAAATAAAGCATTTTTTTCACTGCATTCTAG
TTGTGGTTTGTCCAAACTCATCAATGTATCTTATCATGTCTGGATCAACTGGATAACTCAAGCTAACCAA
AATCATCCCAAACTTCCCACCCCATACCCTATTACCACTGCCAATTACCTGTGGTTTCATTTACTCTAAA
CCTGTGATTCCTCTGAATTATTTTCATTTTAAAGAAATTGTATTTGTTAAATATGTACTACAAACTTAGT
AGT
Features (pLannotate 1.2.2; 26 found; start..end, strand, type, name):
    377..634     +  LTR            5' LTR (truncated): truncated 5' long terminal repeat (LTR) from HIV-1
    681..806     +  misc_feature   HIV-1 Ψ: packaging signal of human immunodeficiency virus type 1
    790..1128    +  CDS            HIV-1 gag (fragment): gag protein from human immunodeficiency virus 1; gag
   1303..1536    +  misc_feature   RRE: The Rev response element (RRE) of HIV-1 allows for Rev-dependent mRNA export from the nucleus to the cytoplasm.
   1913..2013    +  CDS            Rev (fragment): human immunodeficiency virus 1 (HIV-1) Rev protein; rev; enhances nuclear export of unspliced and incompletely spliced viral mRNAs
   2028..2143    +  misc_feature   cPPT/CTS: central polypurine tract and central termination sequence of HIV-1 (lacking the first T)
   2201..2504    +  enhancer       CMV enhancer: human cytomegalovirus immediate early enhancer
   2505..2708    +  promoter       CMV promoter: human cytomegalovirus (CMV) immediate early promoter
   2818..2838    +  CDS            FLAG (fragment): FLAG® epitope tag, followed by an enterokinase cleavage site
   2953..2972    +  CDS            Strep-Tag II (fragment): peptide that binds Strep-Tactin®, an engineered form of streptavidin
   2995..3876    +  CDS            CCND1: CCND1_HUMAN - Also known as BCL1, PRAD1. Experimental evidence at protein level: Swiss-Prot protein existence level 1. Regulatory component of the cyclin D1-CDK4 (DC) complex that phosphorylates and inhibits members of the retinoblastoma (RB) protein family including RB1 and regulates the cell-cycle during G(1)/S transition. Phosphorylation of RB1 allows dissociation of the transcription factor E2F from the RB/E2F complex and the subsequent transcription of E2F target genes which are responsible for the progression through the G(1) phase. Hypophosphorylates RB1 in early G(1) phase. Cyclin D-CD
   3886..3905    -  misc_feature   MCS (fragment): pBluescript multiple cloning site
   3914..4486    +  misc_feature   IRES: internal ribosome entry site (IRES) of the encephalomyocarditis virus (EMCV)
   4488..5195    +  CDS            mCherry: mCherry is a basic (constitutively fluorescent) red fluorescent protein published in 2004, derived from Discosoma sp.. It is reported to be a very rapidly-maturing monomer with low acid sensitivity.
   5212..5800    +  misc_feature   WPRE: woodchuck hepatitis virus posttranscriptional regulatory element
   5817..6335    +  CDS            nef (fragment): NEF_HV1BR - Experimental evidence at protein level: Swiss-Prot protein existence level 1. Extracellular Nef protein targets CD4(+) T-lymphocytes for apoptosis by interacting with CXCR4 surface receptors (PubMed:14990729). From Human immunodeficiency virus type 1 group M subtype B (isolate BRU/LAI) (HIV-1).
   6383..6640    +  LTR            5' LTR (truncated): truncated 5' long terminal repeat (LTR) from HIV-1
   6792..6808    -  protein_bind   lac operator: The lac repressor binds to the lac operator to inhibit transcription in E. coli. This inhibition can be relieved by adding lactose or isopropyl-β-D-thiogalactopyranoside (IPTG). lac repressor encoded by lacI
   6816..6846    -  promoter       lac promoter: promoter for the E. coli lac operon
   6861..6882    -  protein_bind   CAP binding site: CAP binding activates transcription in the presence of cAMP. E. coli catabolite activator protein
   6895..6987    -  CDS            lacI (fragment): lac repressor; lacI; The lac repressor binds to the lac operator to inhibit transcription in E. coli. This inhibition can be relieved by adding lactose or isopropyl-β-D-thiogalactopyranoside (IPTG).
   7170..7758    -  rep_origin     ori: high-copy-number ColE1/pMB1/pBR322/pUC origin of replication
   7929..8789    -  CDS            AmpR: β-lactamase; bla; confers resistance to ampicillin, carbenicillin, and related antibiotics
   8790..8894    -  promoter       AmpR promoter: bla
   8942..9076    +  polyA_signal   SV40 poly(A) signal: SV40 polyadenylation signal
   9243..329     +  CDS            nef (fragment) (across the origin): NEF_HV1BR - Experimental evidence at protein level: Swiss-Prot protein existence level 1. Extracellular Nef protein targets CD4(+) T-lymphocytes for apoptosis by interacting with CXCR4 surface receptors (PubMed:14990729). From Human immunodeficiency virus type 1 group M subtype B (isolate BRU/LAI) (HIV-1).
