[The description below was written by a language model from this plasmid's Addgene catalogue record and pLannotate feature annotations shown in this document.]
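Description:
pLVX-2xFLAG-2xSTREP-CCND1(P287L)-IRES-mCherry is a 9.2 kb HIV-1-based lentiviral transfer plasmid built on the pLVX-IRES-mCherry backbone (Takara Bio) for constitutive expression of a tagged human cyclin D1 mutant in mammalian cells. It is propagated in E. coli through a high-copy ColE1/pUC-type origin and selected with ampicillin via the β-lactamase gene. The viral portion is bounded by two HIV-1 LTR elements. Both are annotated as truncated 5' LTRs, each preceded by a nef-homologous fragment that probably reflects adjoining LTR sequence. This region carries the Ψ packaging signal with a partial gag sequence, the Rev response element for Rev-dependent nuclear export of the genomic RNA, and the cPPT/CTS. Packaging functions must be supplied in trans to make virus.

Between these elements, the CMV immediate-early enhancer and promoter drive a single bicistronic transcript. The first cistron encodes CCND1 carrying the Pro287Leu substitution, fused at its N terminus to a 2xFLAG-2xSTREP tag that allows detection and affinity purification with anti-FLAG reagents or Strep-Tactin. The automated annotation picks up only fragments of the tag repeats. An EMCV IRES then directs cap-independent translation of mCherry, so red fluorescence marks transduced or transfected cells. It is the only mammalian selectable marker listed, as there is no drug resistance cassette. A WPRE downstream of mCherry enhances transcript expression.

The record gives the purpose simply as co-expression of the tagged cyclin D1(P287L) and mCherry. The associated study concerns regulation of D-type cyclins by the CRL4(AMBRA1) ubiquitin ligase, which suggests the mutant is used to examine cyclin D1 stability, although the record does not describe the specific effect of P287L.
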