Addgene plasmid #172636: pLVX-2xFLAG-2xSTREP-CCND1(P287L)-IRES-mCherry
Purpose: Lentiviral bicistronic vector for the constitutive co-expression of 2xFLAG-2xSTREP-tagged cyclin D1(P287L) and mCherry in mammalian cells
Depositing lab: Michele Pagano. Depositing organization: NYU Grossman School of Medicine. Publication: CRL4(AMBRA1) is a master regulator of D-type cyclins. Simoneschi D, Rona G, Zhou N, Jeong YT, Jiang S, Milletti G, Arbini AA, O'Sullivan A, Wang AA, Nithikasem S, Keegan S, Siu Y, Cianfanelli V, Maiani E, Nazio F, Cecconi F, Boccalatte F, Fenyo D, Jones DR, Busino L, Pagano M. Nature. 2021 Apr;592(7856):789-793. doi: 10.1038/s41586-021-03445-y. Epub 2021 Apr 14. PubMed 33854235.
Backbone
  Vector backbone: pLVX-IRES-mCherry
  Backbone manufacturer: Takara Bio
  Vector type: Mammalian Expression, Lentiviral
  Selectable markers: mCherry
Growth in bacteria
  Bacterial resistance: Ampicillin, 100 μg/mL
  Growth temperature: 37°C
  Growth strain: NEB Stable
  Copy number: High Copy
Gene/Insert
  Gene/Insert name: CCND1 (alt names: cyclin D1; BCL1)
  Species: H. sapiens (human)
  Mutation: Pro287Leu
  Entrez Gene: CCND1 (a.k.a. BCL1, D11S287E, PRAD1, U21B31)
  Promoter: CMV
  Tag / fusion protein: 2xFLAG-2xSTREP (N terminal on insert)
  Cloning method: Restriction Enzyme; 5′ cloning site Unknown (unknown if destroyed); 3′ cloning site Unknown (unknown if destroyed)
  Sequencing primers: 5′ CMV Forward
Terms and licenses: Academic/Nonprofit Terms; Industry Terms: Not Available to Industry
How to cite: pLVX-2xFLAG-2xSTREP-CCND1(P287L)-IRES-mCherry was a gift from Michele Pagano (Addgene plasmid # 172636 ; http://n2t.net/addgene:172636 ; RRID:Addgene_172636)
